>Addgene plasmid #187427 | CHI +N122D | addgene full sequence | sequence record 374025 | Addgene NGS Result
TTCTCTGTCACAGAATGAAAATTTTTCTGTCATCTCTTCGTTATTAATGTTTGTAATTGACTGAATATCA
ACGCTTATTTGCAGCCTGAATGGCGAATGGG
[124 nt withheld, positions 102-225]
C
[91 nt withheld, positions 227-317]
A
[49 nt withheld, positions 319-367]
CCTTTGACGTTGGAGTCCACGTTCTT
[37 nt withheld, positions 394-430]
ACCCTATCTCGGTCTATTCTTTTGATTTATAAGGGATTTTGCCGATTTCGGCCTATTGGTTAAAAAATGA
GCTGATTTAACAAAAATTTAACGCGAATTTTAACAAAATATTAACGCTTACAATTTAGGTGGCACTTTTC
GGGGAAATGTGCGCGGAACCCCTATTTGTTTATTTTTCTAAATACATTCAAATATGTATCCGCTCATGAG
ACAATAACCCTGATAAATGCTTCAATAATATTGAAAAAGGAAGAGTATGAGTATTCAACATTTCCGTGTC
GCCCTTATTCCCTTTTTTGCGGCATTTTGCCTTCCTGTTTTTGCTCACCCAGAAACGCTGGTGAAAGTAA
AAGATGCTGAAGATCAGTTGGGTGCACGAGTGGGTTACATCGAACTGGATCTCAACAGCGGTAAGATCCT
TGAGAGTTTTCGCCCCGAAGAACGTTTTCCAATGATGAGCACTTTTAAAGTTCTGCTATGTGGCGCGGTA
TTATCCCGTATTGACGCCGGGCAAGAGCAACTCGGTCGCCGCATACACTATTCTCAGAATGACTTGGTTG
AGTACTCACCAGTCACAGAAAAGCATCTTACGGATGGCATGACAGTAAGAGAATTATGCAGTGCTGCCAT
AACCATGAGTGATAACACTGCGGCCAACTTACTTCTGACAACGATCGGAGGACCGAAGGAGCTAACCGCT
TTTTTGCACAACATGGGGGATCATGTAACTCGCCTTGATCGTTGGGAACCGGAGCTGAATGAAGCCATAC
CAAACGACGAGCGTGACACCACGATGCCTGTAGCAATGGCAACAACGTTGCGCAAACTATTAACTGGCGA
ACTACTTACTCTAGCTTCCCGGCAACAATTAATAGACTGGATGGAGGCGGATAAAGTTGCAGGACCACTT
CTGCGCTCGGCCCTTCCGGCTGGCTGGTTTATTGCTGATAAATCTGGAGCCGGTGAGCGTGGGTCTCGCG
GTATCATTGCAGCACTGGGGCCAGATGGTAAGCCCTCCCGTATCGTAGTTATCTACACGACGGGGAGTCA
GGCAACTATGGATGAACGAAATAGACAGATCGCTGAGATAGGTGCCTCACTGATTAAGCATTGGTAACTG
TCAGACCAAGTTTACTCATATATACTTTAGATTGATTTAAAACTTCATTTTTAATTTAAAAGGATCTAGG
TGAAGATCCTTTTTGATAATCTCATGACCAAAATCCCTTAACGTGAGTTTTCGTTCCACTGAGCGTCAGA
CCCCGTAGAAAAGATCAAAGGATCTTCTTGAGATCCTTTTTTTCTGCGCGTAATCTGCTGCTTGCAAACA
AAAAAACCACCGCTACCAGCGGTGGTTTGTTTGCCGGATCAAGAGCTACCAACTCTTTTTCCGAAGGTAA
CTGGCTTCAGCAGAGCGCAGATACCAAATACTGTTCTTCTAGTGTAGCCGTAGTTAGGCCACCACTTCAA
GAACTCTGTAGCACCGCCTACATACCTCGCTCTGCTAATCCTGTTACCAGTGGCTGCTGCCAGTGGCGAT
AAGTCGTGTCTTACCGGGTTGGACTCAAGACGATAGTTACCGGATAAGGCGCAGCGGTCGGGCTGAACGG
GGGGTTCGTGCACACAGCCCAGCTTGGAGCGAACGACCTACACCGAACTGAGATACCTACAGCGTGAGCT
ATGAGAAAGCGCCACGCTTCCCGAAGGGAGAAAGGCGGACAGGTATCCGGTAAGCGGCAGGGTCGGAACA
GGAGAGCGCACGAGGGAGCTTCCAGGGGGAAACGCCTGGTATCTTTATAGTCCTGTCGGGTTTCGCCACC
TCTGACTTGAGCGTCGATTTTTGTGATGCTCGTCAGGGGGGCGGAGCCTATGGAAAAACGCCAGCAACGC
GGCCTTTTTACGGTTCCTGGCCTTTTGCTGGCCTTTTGCTCACATGTTCTTTCCTGCGTTATCCCCTGAT
TCTGTGGATAACCGTATTACCGCCTTTGAGTGAGCTGATACCGCTCGCCGCAGCCGAACGACCGAGCGCA
GCGAGTCAGTGAGCGAGGAAGCGGAAGAGCGCCTGATGCGGTATTTTCTCCTTACGCATCTGTGCGGTAT
TTCACACCGCATAGACCAGCCGCGTAACCTGGCAAAATCGGTTACGGTTGAGTAATAAATGGATGCCCTG
CGTAAGCGGGTGTGGGCGGACAATAAAGTCTTAAACTGAACAAAATAGATCTAAACTATGACAATAAAGT
CTTAAACTAGACAGAATAGTTGTAAACTGAAATCAGTCCAGTTATGCTGTGAAAAAGCATACTGGACTTT
TGTTATGGCTAAAGCAAACTCTTCATTTTCTGAAGTGCAAATTGCCCGTCGTATTAAAGAGGGGCGTGGC
CAAGGGCATGGTAAAGACTATATTCGCGGCGTTGTGACAATTTACCGAACAACTCCGCGGCCGGGAAGCC
GATCTCGGCTTGAACGAATTGTTAGGTGGCGGTACTTGGGTCGATATCAAAGTGCATCACTTCTTCCCGT
ATGCCCAACTTTGTATAGAGAGCCACTGCGGGATCGTCACCGTAATCTGCTTGCACGTAGATCACATAAG
CACCAAGCGCGTTGGCCTCATGCTTGAGGAGATTGATGAGCGCGGTGGCAATGCCCTGCCTCCGGTGCTC
GCCGGAGACTGCGAGATCATAGATATAGATCTCACTACGCGGCTGCTCAAACTTGGGCAGAACGTAAGCC
GCGAGAGCGCCAACAACCGCTTCTTGGTCGAAGGCAGCAAGCGCGATGAATGTCTTACTACGGAGCAAGT
TCCCGAGGTAATCGGAGTCCGGCTGATGTTGGGAGTAGGTGGCTACGTCTCCGAACTCACGACCGAAAAG
ATCAAGAGCAGCCCGCATGGATTTGACTTGGTCAGGGCCGAGCCTACATGTGCGAATGATGCCCATACTT
GAGCCACCTAACTTTGTTTTAGGGCGACTGCCCTGCTGCGTAACATCGTTGCTGCTGCGTAACATCGTTG
CTGCTCCATAACATCAAACATCGACCCACGGCGTAACGCGCTTGCTGCTTGGATGCCCGAGGCATAGACT
GTACAAAAAAACAGTCATAACAAGCCATGAAAACCGCCACTGCGCCGTTACCACCGCTGCGTTCGGTCAA
GGTTCTGGACCAGTTGCGTGAGCGCATACGCTACTTGCATTACAGTTTACGAACCGAACAGGCTTATGTC
AACTGGGTTCGTGCCTTCATCCGTTTCCACGGTGTGCGTCACCCGGCAACCTTGGGCAGCAGCGAAGTCG
AGGCATTTCTGTCCTGGCTGGCGAACGAGCGCAAGGTTTCGGTCTCCACGCATCGTCAGGCATTGGCGGC
CTTGCTGTTCTTCTACGGCAAGGTGCTGTGCACGGATCTGCCCTTGCTTCAGGAGATCGGTAGACCTCGG
CCGTCGCGGCGCTTGCCGGTGGTGCTGACCCCGGATGAAGTGGTTCGCATCCTCGGTTTTCTGGAAGGCG
AGCATCGTTTGTTCGCCCAGGACTCTAGCTATAGTTCTAGTGGTTGGCTACGTACCCGTAGTGGCTATGG
CAGGGCTTGCCGCCCCGACGTTGGCTGCGAGCCCTGGGCCTTCACCCGAACTTGGGGGTTGGGGTGGGGA
AAAGGAAGAAACGCGGGCGTATTGGTCCCAATGGGGTCTCGGTGGGGTATCGACAGAGTGCCAGCCCTGG
GACCGAACCCCGCGTTTATGAACAAACGACCCAACACCCGTGCGTTTTATTCTGTCTTTTTATTGCCGTC
ATAGCGCGGGTTCCTTCCGGTATTGTCTCCTTCCGTGTTTCAGTTAGCCTCCCCCATCTCCCGGTACCGC
ATGCTCAGCTCTTAACTTCAATTTTTACATCAAAGCGTCCCTGAAAACGGTCTTTCTCACTGTACCCAAT
GTTCTCACCGTACGCCTTACACTCAATGCGAACTTCAGTGTCCATGGTGAGGTTGGTGAACTGTACGGCC
AGCAGGGGCTGCAGATACTTGGGCTGCAGGAGTTTGCCGTAGTAGGGGTAATACTGCAGAGGAAACCCGG
CGAATCCGCCCATTCCAAAGTATTCCACAGTTCCAATTTTATCTTTATCATCTTCTCGCTTGCCAGTGCA
CTGAACCGGCAGAACATACGGGTTGTACTTCATCCCTGCGTAAATATCCGTGGACTCCAAAGACTCATTC
TTGGGAGGCTTTGGTTTGAAACCCAGAACTCGGTTGAGCTTTATGATGATGCAGGGTTTGCCATCTCTGT
AGCCGTAAGTCTCATCATTCATTCCAGAGCAGTTTCCCAGCCATTCGAGCTTGAACCTGCAGACCTTTCG
CTCACCCCGTTCATGGCTGTAGTCTCCTCGTTCTTTGGGTTCACTGGGCACAGTGCCACAGTCTTCGAAA
ATCATGTCATCCTTCTGGGCTGCATCTTTGTACTTGTCCAGGAACCTAATTATGTTCAACACATAGGCCT
CATAGCTCTTGGGATCATTAGGACGAAAGGAAATTTCAGTCTTCTGGATCTGAGGAATCTGTGTTAATCC
TGGTGGGGCCACCCGGTCCTGGTAGGTGGGCTTCAGTTCACTGATGGTCAGCAACATCACCTGGATGGTT
CCGATGAAGATGCCAGCCAGGCAGCCGTAAAATATCACGTAGAACAGGAGGATCTTAAACCAGCTGCCGC
CGGTCCGGCCCAGGAACTCCTTCTTCTCCGAGTTCCAGATGAACTTCTTCCAGCTGCCCTCCTCCTTGGC
TTTCCCGCGGGCCATCTCGAGATCCCGGGTGATCAAGTCTTCGTCGAGTGATTGTAAATAAAATGTAATT
TACAGTATAGTATTTTAATTAATATACAAATGATTTGATAATAATTCTTATTTAACTATAATATATTGTG
TTGGGTTGAATTAAAGGTCCGTATACTCCGGAATATTAATAGATCATGGAGATAATTAAAATGATAACCA
TCTCGCAAATAAATAAGTATTTTACTGTTTTCGTAACAGTTTTGTAATAAAAAAACCTATAAATATTCCG
GATTATTCATACCGTCCCACCATCGGGCGCGGATCCCGGTCCGAAGCGCGCGGAATTCAAAGGCCTACGT
CGACGAGCTCACCTATAGGGCGAATTGGCGGAAGGCCGTCAAGGCCGCATGTCGACATGGGGAAGGGGGT
TGGACGTGATAAATATGAACCCGCAGCCGTTTCAGAACAAGGCGACAAAAAGAGCAGAAAGGCCAAGAAA
GAGAGGGATATGGATGAACTGAAGAAAGAAGTTTCTATGGATGACCATAAACTTAGCCTTGATGAACTTC
ATCGTAAATATGGAACAGACTTGAGCCGCGGCTTAACCGCTGCTCGGGCTGCTGAGATCCTGGCCCGAGA
TGGTCCTAATTCCCTCACACCCCCTCCCACTACACCTGAATGGGTCAAATTCTGCCGGCAGCTGTTTGGA
GGGTTCTCGATGTTACTGTGGATTGGAGCAATACTTTGCTTCTTGGCCTATGGCATTGAAAGTTTAAGCA
TGGAAGAGGGACCTTCAAACGATGATCTGTATCTTGGTGTGGTGCTGTCTGCTGTCGTCATCATAACTGG
CTGTTTCTCCTACTATCAAGAAGCTAAAAGTTCAAAGATTATGGATTCCTTCAAAAACATGGTCCCTCAG
CAAGCTCTAGTGATTCGAAATGGTGAGAAAATGAGCATCAATGCAGAAGATGTTGTAGTTGGGGATCTGG
TGGAAGTAAAAGGAGGAGACAGAATCCCTGCTGATCTCCGAATCATATCTGCAAATGGCTGCAAGGTGGA
TAACTCCTCCCTCACTGGTGAATCAGAACCCCAGACTAGGTCTCCGGATTTCACAAATGAAAATCCCTTG
GAGACCAGGAATATTGCCTTTTTTTCAACCAACTGTGTCGAAGGCACTGCTCGTGGCATTGTTGTGTACA
CTGGGGACCGCACTGTGATGGGAAGGATTGCTACCCTGGCTTCTGGGCTAGAAGGAGGCCAGACACCCAT
TGCTGCAGAAATTGAACATTTCATCCACATCATCACGGGTGTGGCTGTGTTCCTGGGAGTGTCTTTCTTC
ATCCTTTCTCTAATCCTCGAGTACACCTGGCTTGAGGCTGTCATCTTCCTCATTGGCATTATCGTAGCCA
ATGTGCCAGAAGGATTGCTGGCCACTGTCACGGTGTGTCTGACGCTTACTGCCAAACGCATGGCGCGGAA
GAACTGCTTGGTGAAGAACTTAGAAGCTGTGGAAACGTTGGGATCCACATCTACCATCTGCTCAGATAAA
ACTGGAACTCTGACTCAAAACCGAATGACAGTGGCCCACATGTGGTTTGACAATCAAATCCATGAAGCTG
ATACAACAGAGAATCAGAGCGGTGTCTCATTCGACAAGACCTCAGCCACCTGGCTTGCTCTGTCCAGAAT
TGCAGGTCTTTGTAACAGGGCAGTGTTTCAGGCTAACCAGGAAAACATACCTATTCTTAAGCGGGCAGTT
GCAGGAGATGCCTCTGAGTCAGCACTGTTAAAATGCATTGAGCTGTGCTGTGGATCTGTGAAGGATATGA
GAGACAGATATGCCAAGATCGTGGAGATACCGTTCAACTCCACCAACAAGTACCAGTTATCCATTCATAA
GAACCCCAACACAAACGAGCCACGACACCTGTTGGTGATGAAGGGCGCTCCGGAGAGGATCCTGGACCGG
TGCAACTCTATCCTCCTCCATGGCAAGGAACAGCCCCTGGACGAGGAGCTGAAGGATGCTTTTCAGAACG
CCTACCTGGAGCTGGGTGGCCTTGGAGAGCGAGTGCTGGGTTTCTGCCACCTTCATCTACCAGATGAACA
GTTTCCAGAAGGGTTCCAGTTTGACACTGATGAAGTGAATTTCCCCCTGGATAATCTCTGCTTTGTTGGG
CTCATCTCCATGATCGACCCCCCTCGGGCTGCTGTTCCTGATGCCGTGGGCAAATGTCGAAGCGCGGGAA
TTAAGGTCATCATGGTCACGGGAGACCATCCAATCACAGCGAAAGCCATTGCCAAAGGCGTGGGCATCAT
CTCAGAGGGCAACGAGACTGTGGAAGACATCGCTGCCCGCCTCAACATCCCAGTGAGCCAGGTGAACCCC
AGAGATGCCAAGGCCTGTGTCCTACATGGCAGTGACCTGAAGGACATGAGCCCAGAGCAGCTGGATGACA
TTTTGAAGCACCACACTGAGATTGTGTTTGCCAGGACATCCCCTCAACAGAAGCTTATCATTGTGGAAGG
CTGCCAGAGACAGGGTGCTATTGTGGCCGTCACTGGTGATGGTGTCAATGACTCTCCAGCTTTGAAGAAA
GCAGACATTGGGGTTGCTATGGGGATTGCAGGCTCCGACGTGTCTAAACAAGCTGCTGACATGATTCTTT
TGGATGACAACTTTGCCTCAATTGTGACTGGAGTAGAAGAAGGTCGTCTGATCTTTGATAACTTGAAGAA
ATCCATTGCTTACACCCTAACCAGTAACATTCCAGAGATCACCCCCTTCCTGATATTTATTATTGCAAAC
ATTCCACTACCACTGGGGACTGTCACCATCCTCTGCATTGACTTAGGCACTGACATGGTCCCTGCCATCT
CACTGGCGTATGAGCAAGCTGAGAGTGACATCATGAAAAGACAGCCCAGAAACCCCAAAACTGACAAGCT
CGTGAACGAGCGGCTGATCAGCATGGCCTATGGACAGATCGGTATGATCCAGGCCCTCGGGGGCTTCTTC
ACTTACTTTGTGATTCTGGCTGAGAATGGCTTCCTTCCAATTCACTTGTTGGGCCTCCGTGTGGACTGGG
ATGACCGCTGGATCAATGACATGGAAGACAGCTATGGGCAGCAGTGGACCTACGAGCAGAGGAAAATCGT
GGAGTTCACTTGCCACACAGCCTTCTTCGTCAGTATTGTGGTGGTGCAGTGGGCCGACTTGATCATCTGC
AAGACCCGGAGGAATTCCGTTTTCCAGCAGGGGATGAAGAACAAGATCTTAATATTTGGCCTCTTTGAAG
AGACAGCCCTTGCTGCTTTCCTTTCCTACTGCCCTGGAATGGGTGTTGCCCTTAGGATGTATCCCCTCAA
ACCTACCTGGTGGTTCTGTGCCTTCCCCTACTCCCTGCTCATCTTCGTGTACGACGAAGTCAGGAAGCTC
ATCATCAGGCGGCGCCCTGGCGGCTGGGTGGAGAAGGAAACCTACTACTAGGCGGCCGCCTGGGCCTCAT
GGGCCTTCCGCTCACTGCCCGCTTTCCAGTGCGGCCGCTTTCGAATCTAGAGCCTGCAGTCTCGACAAGC
TTGTCGAGAAGTACTAGAGGATCATAATCAGCCATACCACATTTGTAGAGGTTTTACTTGCTTTAAAAAA
CCTCCCACACCTCCCCCTGAACCTGAAACATAAAATGAATGCAATTGTTGTTGTTAACTTGTTTATTGCA
GCTTATAATGGTTACAAATAAAGCAATAGCATCACAAATTTCACAAATAAAGCATTTTTTTCACTGCATT
CTAGTTGTGGTTTGTCCAAACTCATCAATGTATCTTATCATGTCTGGATCTGATCACTGCTTGAGCCTAG
GAGATCCGAACCAGATAAGTGAAATCTAGTTCCAAACTATTTTGTCATTTTTAATTTTCGTATTAGCTTA
CGACGCTACACCCAGTTCCCATCTATTTTGTCACTCTTCCCTAAATAATCCTTAAAAACTCCATTTCCAC
CCCTCCCAGTTCCCAACTATTTTGTCCGCCCACAGCGGGGCATTTTTCTTCCTGTTATGTTTTTAATCAA
ACATCCTGCCAACTCCATGTGACAAACCGTCATCTTCGGCTACTTT
Features (pLannotate 1.2.2; 18 found; start..end, strand, type, name):
     81..97      +  CDS            lacZα (fragment): LacZα fragment of β-galactosidase; lacZ fragment
    102..556     +  rep_origin     f1 ori (sequence partly withheld): f1 bacteriophage origin of replication; arrow indicates direction of (+) strand synthesis
    582..686     +  promoter       AmpR promoter: bla
    687..1547    +  CDS            AmpR: β-lactamase; bla; confers resistance to ampicillin, carbenicillin, and related antibiotics
   1718..2306    +  rep_origin     ori: high-copy-number ColE1/pMB1/pBR322/pUC origin of replication
   2492..2543    -  misc_feature   bom (fragment): basis of mobility region from pBR322
   2611..2835    -  mobile_element Tn7R: mini-Tn7 element (right end of the Tn7 transposon) Tn7
   2902..3435    -  CDS            GmR: gentamycin acetyltransferase; aacC1; confers resistance to gentamycin
   3624..3652    -  promoter       Pc promoter: intI1 (promoter lies within the coding sequence); class 1 integron promoter
   3630..3989    -  CDS            YPR2_ECOLX (fragment): Protein predicted: Swiss-Prot protein existence level 4. From Escherichia coli.
   4160..4208    -  polyA_signal   HSV TK poly(A) signal: herpes simplex virus thymidine kinase polyadenylation signal (Cole and Stacy, 1985)
   4288..5205    -  CDS            ATP1B1: AT1B1_HUMAN - Also known as ATP1B. Experimental evidence at protein level: Swiss-Prot protein existence level 1. Involved in cell adhesion and establishing epithelial cell polarity. From Homo sapiens (Human).
   5240..5349    -  promoter       p10 promoter: baculovirus promoter for expression in insect cells
   5373..5464    +  promoter       polyhedrin promoter: polh from Autographa californica; promoter for the baculovirus polyhedrin gene
   5597..8668    +  CDS            ATP1A1: AT1A1_HUMAN - Experimental evidence at protein level: Swiss-Prot protein existence level 1. This is the catalytic component of the active enzyme, which catalyzes the hydrolysis of ATP coupled with the exchange of sodium and potassium ions across the plasma membrane. This action creates the electrochemical gradient of sodium and potassium ions, providing the energy for active transport of various nutrients. From Homo sapiens (Human).
   8780..8863    +  CDS            large T antigen (fragment): large T antigen from SV40 (simian virus 40)
   8886..9020    +  polyA_signal   SV40 poly(A) signal: SV40 polyadenylation signal
   9049..9214    -  mobile_element Tn7L: mini-Tn7 element (left end of the Tn7 transposon) Tn7
