[The description below was written by a language model from this plasmid's Addgene catalogue record and pLannotate feature annotations shown in this document.]
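Description:
CHI +N122D is an insect-cell expression construct built on the pFastBac Dual baculovirus donor backbone, carrying both subunits of the Na,K-ATPase from the chinchilla (Chinchilla lanigera). In bacteria it is maintained through a high-copy ColE1/pUC-type origin with ampicillin resistance, and it also carries an f1 origin. The expression payload lies between the Tn7R and Tn7L ends of a mini-Tn7 element, together with a gentamicin resistance gene. In this vector system, that whole segment can be transposed into a baculovirus shuttle genome (bacmid) to generate recombinant virus for infecting insect cells.

The two baculoviral late promoters sit back to back and drive transcription in opposite directions. The polyhedrin (PH) promoter controls the catalytic alpha subunit ATP1A1, terminated by the SV40 polyadenylation signal. The p10 promoter controls the beta subunit ATP1B1, terminated by the HSV TK polyadenylation signal. Co-expression from a single virus supplies both subunits of the pump. The automated annotation labels both coding regions by their human homologues, but the catalogue record gives the species as chinchilla. No epitope tags or reporters are annotated.

The alpha subunit carries an asparagine-to-aspartate substitution. The plasmid name calls it N122D, whereas the mutation field places it at residue 130; this probably reflects two numbering schemes, though the record does not explain the difference. The associated publication concerns evolutionary constraints on toxin-resistant Na,K-ATPases, so the construct appears intended for producing the engineered pump in insect cells to test how this substitution affects the enzyme in the chinchilla sequence background.
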