Addgene plasmid #187427: CHI +N122D
Purpose: Expresses Na,K-ATPase (ATP1A1 and ATP1B1 in pFastBac Dual vector) in insect cells
Depositing lab: Susanne Dobler. Depositing organization: Universitaet Hamburg. Publication: Constraints on the evolution of toxin-resistant Na,K-ATPases have limited dependence on sequence divergence. Mohammadi S, Herrera-Alvarez S, Yang L, Rodriguez-Ordonez MDP, Zhang K, Storz JF, Dobler S, Crawford AJ, Andolfatto P. PLoS Genet. 2022 Aug 16;18(8):e1010323. doi: 10.1371/journal.pgen.1010323. eCollection 2022 Aug. PubMed 35972957.
Backbone
  Vector backbone: pFastBac Dual
  Backbone manufacturer: Thermo Fisher (Invitrogen)
  Backbone size w/o insert (bp): 5238
  Vector type: Insect Expression
Growth in bacteria
  Bacterial resistance: Ampicillin, 100 μg/mL
  Growth temperature: 37°C
  Growth strain: DH5alpha
  Copy number: Unknown
Gene/Insert 1
  Gene/Insert name: ATP1A1
  Species: Chinchilla lanigera
  Insert size (bp): 3067
  Mutation: changed asparagine at 130 to aspartic acid
  GenBank ID: XM_005389040
  Promoter: PH
  Cloning method: Gibson Cloning
  Sequencing primers: 5′ ATTCCGGATTATTCATACCGTCCCACCATCG; 3′ GTGGTATGGCTGATTATGATCCTCTAGTACTTCTC
Gene/Insert 2
  Gene/Insert name: ATP1B1
  Species: Chinchilla lanigera
  Insert size (bp): 921
  GenBank ID: XM_005398203
  Promoter: p10
  Cloning method: Restriction Enzyme; 5′ cloning site XhoI (unknown if destroyed); 3′ cloning site PaeI (unknown if destroyed)
  Sequencing primers: 5′ CGGGTTCCTTCCGGTATTGTCTCCTTC; 3′ ACGGACCTTTAATTCAACCCAACACAATATA
Terms and licenses: Academic/Nonprofit Terms; Industry Terms: Not Available to Industry
Depositor comments: Please visit https://doi.org/10.1101/2021.11.29.470343 for bioRxiv preprint.
How to cite: CHI +N122D was a gift from Susanne Dobler (Addgene plasmid # 187427 ; http://n2t.net/addgene:187427 ; RRID:Addgene_187427)
