>Addgene plasmid #187427 | CHI +N122D | depositor partial sequence | sequence record 363709 | ATP1B1 at p10 promoter
ATGGCCCGCGGGAAAGCCAAGGAGGAGGGCAGCTGGAAGAAGTTCATCTGGAACTCGGAGAAGAAGGAGT
TCCTGGGCCGGACCGGCGGCAGCTGGTTTAAGATCCTCCTGTTCTACGTGATATTTTACGGCTGCCTGGC
TGGCATCTTCATCGGAACCATCCAGGTGATGTTGCTGACCATCAGTGAACTGAAGCCCACCTACCAGGAC
CGGGTGGCCCCACCAGGATTAACACAGATTCCTCAGATCCAGAAGACTGAAATTTCCTTTCGTCCTAATG
ATCCCAAGAGCTATGAGGCCTATGTGTTGAACATAATTAGGTTCCTGGACAAGTACAAAGATGCAGCCCA
GAAGGATGACATGATTTTCGAAGACTGTGGCACTGTGCCCAGTGAACCCAAAGAACGAGGAGACTACAGC
CATGAACGGGGTGAGCGAAAGGTCTGCAGGTTCAAGCTCGAATGGCTGGGAAACTGCTCTGGAATGAATG
ATGAGACTTACGGCTACAGAGATGGCAAACCCTGCATCATCATAAAGCTCAACCGAGTTCTGGGTTTCAA
ACCAAAGCCTCCCAAGAATGAGTCTTTGGAGTCCACGGATATTTACGCAGGGATGAAGTACAACCCGTAT
GTTCTGCCGGTTCAGTGCACTGGCAAGCGAGAAGATGATAAAGATAAAATTGGAACTGTGGAATACTTTG
GAATGGGCGGATTCGCCGGGTTTCCTCTGCAGTATTACCCCTACTACGGCAAACTCCTGCAGCCCAAGTA
TCTGCAGCCCCTGCTGGCCGTACAGTTCACCAACCTCACCATGGACACTGAAGTTCGCATTGAGTGTAAG
GCGTACGGTGAGAACATTGGGTACAGTGAGAAAGACCGTTTTCAGGGACGCTTTGATGTAAAAATTGAAG
TTAAGAGCTGA
