>Addgene plasmid #187427 | CHI +N122D | depositor partial sequence | sequence record 363710 | ATP1A1 at PH promoter
ATGGGGAAGGGGGTTGGACGTGATAAATATGAACCCGCAGCCGTTTCAGAACAAGGCGACAAAAAGAGCA
GAAAGGCCAAGAAAGAGAGGGATATGGATGAACTGAAGAAAGAAGTTTCTATGGATGACCATAAACTTAG
CCTTGATGAACTTCATCGTAAATATGGAACAGACTTGAGCCGCGGCTTAACCGCTGCTCGGGCTGCTGAG
ATCCTGGCCCGAGATGGTCCTAATTCCCTCACACCCCCTCCCACTACACCTGAATGGGTCAAATTCTGCC
GGCAGCTGTTTGGAGGGTTCTCGATGTTACTGTGGATTGGAGCAATACTTTGCTTCTTGGCCTATGGCAT
TGAAAGTTTAAGCATGGAAGAGGGACCTTCAAACGATAATCTGTATCTTGGTGTGGTGCTGTCTGCTGTC
GTCATCATAACTGGCTGTTTCTCCTACTATCAAGAAGCTAAAAGTTCAAAGATTATGGATTCCTTCAAAA
ACATGGTCCCTCAGCAAGCTCTAGTGATTCGAAATGGTGAGAAAATGAGCATCAATGCAGAAGATGTTGT
AGTTGGGGATCTGGTGGAAGTAAAAGGAGGAGACAGAATCCCTGCTGATCTCCGAATCATATCTGCAAAT
GGCTGCAAGGTGGATAACTCCTCCCTCACTGGTGAATCAGAACCCCAGACTAGGTCTCCGGATTTCACAA
ATGAAAATCCCTTGGAGACCAGGAATATTGCCTTTTTTTCAACCAACTGTGTCGAAGGCACTGCTCGTGG
CATTGTTGTGTACACTGGGGACCGCACTGTGATGGGAAGGATTGCTACCCTGGCTTCTGGGCTAGAAGGA
GGCCAGACACCCATTGCTGCAGAAATTGAACATTTCATCCACATCATCACGGGTGTGGCTGTGTTCCTGG
GAGTGTCTTTCTTCATCCTTTCTCTAATCCTCGAGTACACCTGGCTTGAGGCTGTCATCTTCCTCATTGG
CATTATCGTAGCCAATGTGCCAGAAGGATTGCTGGCCACTGTCACGGTGTGTCTGACGCTTACTGCCAAA
CGCATGGCGCGGAAGAACTGCTTGGTGAAGAACTTAGAAGCTGTGGAAACGTTGGGATCCACATCTACCA
TCTGCTCAGATAAAACTGGAACTCTGACTCAAAACCGAATGACAGTGGCCCACATGTGGTTTGACAATCA
AATCCATGAAGCTGATACAACAGAGAATCAGAGCGGTGTCTCATTCGACAAGACCTCAGCCACCTGGCTT
GCTCTGTCCAGAATTGCAGGTCTTTGTAACAGGGCAGTGTTTCAGGCTAACCAGGAAAACATACCTATTC
TTAAGCGGGCAGTTGCAGGAGATGCCTCTGAGTCAGCACTGTTAAAATGCATTGAGCTGTGCTGTGGATC
TGTGAAGGATATGAGAGACAGATATGCCAAGATCGTGGAGATACCGTTCAACTCCACCAACAAGTACCAG
TTATCCATTCATAAGAACCCCAACACAAACGAGCCACGACACCTGTTGGTGATGAAGGGCGCTCCGGAGA
GGATCCTGGACCGGTGCAACTCTATCCTCCTCCATGGCAAGGAACAGCCCCTGGACGAGGAGCTGAAGGA
TGCTTTTCAGAACGCCTACCTGGAGCTGGGTGGCCTTGGAGAGCGAGTGCTGGGTTTCTGCCACCTTCAT
CTACCAGATGAACAGTTTCCAGAAGGGTTCCAGTTTGACACTGATGAAGTGAATTTCCCCCTGGATAATC
TCTGCTTTGTTGGGCTCATCTCCATGATCGACCCCCCTCGGGCTGCTGTTCCTGATGCCGTGGGCAAATG
TCGAAGCGCGGGAATTAAGGTCATCATGGTCACGGGAGACCATCCAATCACAGCGAAAGCCATTGCCAAA
GGCGTGGGCATCATCTCAGAGGGCAACGAGACTGTGGAAGACATCGCTGCCCGCCTCAACATCCCAGTGA
GCCAGGTGAACCCCAGAGATGCCAAGGCCTGTGTCCTACATGGCAGTGACCTGAAGGACATGAGCCCAGA
GCAGCTGGATGACATTTTGAAGCACCACACTGAGATTGTGTTTGCCAGGACATCCCCTCAACAGAAGCTT
ATCATTGTGGAAGGCTGCCAGAGACAGGGTGCTATTGTGGCCGTCACTGGTGATGGTGTCAATGACTCTC
CAGCTTTGAAGAAAGCAGACATTGGGGTTGCTATGGGGATTGCAGGCTCCGACGTGTCTAAACAAGCTGC
TGACATGATTCTTTTGGATGACAACTTTGCCTCAATTGTGACTGGAGTAGAAGAAGGTCGTCTGATCTTT
GATAACTTGAAGAAATCCATTGCTTACACCCTAACCAGTAACATTCCAGAGATCACCCCCTTCCTGATAT
TTATTATTGCAAACATTCCACTACCACTGGGGACTGTCACCATCCTCTGCATTGACTTAGGCACTGACAT
GGTCCCTGCCATCTCACTGGCGTATGAGCAAGCTGAGAGTGACATCATGAAAAGACAGCCCAGAAACCCC
AAAACTGACAAGCTCGTGAACGAGCGGCTGATCAGCATGGCCTATGGACAGATCGGTATGATCCAGGCCC
TCGGGGGCTTCTTCACTTACTTTGTGATTCTGGCTGAGAATGGCTTCCTTCCAATTCACTTGTTGGGCCT
CCGTGTGGACTGGGATGACCGCTGGATCAATGACATGGAAGACAGCTATGGGCAGCAGTGGACCTACGAG
CAGAGGAAAATCGTGGAGTTCACTTGCCACACAGCCTTCTTCGTCAGTATTGTGGTGGTGCAGTGGGCCG
ACTTGATCATCTGCAAGACCCGGAGGAATTCCGTTTTCCAGCAGGGGATGAAGAACAAGATCTTAATATT
TGGCCTCTTTGAAGAGACAGCCCTTGCTGCTTTCCTTTCCTACTGCCCTGGAATGGGTGTTGCCCTTAGG
ATGTATCCCCTCAAACCTACCTGGTGGTTCTGTGCCTTCCCCTACTCCCTGCTCATCTTCGTGTACGACG
AAGTCAGGAAGCTCATCATCAGGCGGCGCCCTGGCGGCTGGGTGGAGAAGGAAACCTACTACTAG
